>Addgene plasmid #212484 | pTwist-SARS-CoV-2 Spike-deltaC18 Q954H (CAC) | addgene full sequence | sequence record 432809 | Addgene NGS Result
ATGTTTGTGTTCCTCGTTCTCCTGCCCCTCGTTTCTTCCCAATGCGTGAACCTCACAACTAGAACGCAGC
TCCCACCCGCTTACACGAACTCTTTTACTCGTGGAGTATACTATCCCGATAAAGTCTTTAGGTCCAGTGT
CCTTCATTCTACTCAAGACCTTTTCCTGCCATTCTTCTCAAATGTCACCTGGTTCCATGCTATCCACGTT
TCTGGCACCAACGGAACTAAACGATTTGATAATCCCGTCTTGCCATTTAACGATGGCGTATACTTTGCCT
CAACGGAGAAGTCCAACATTATCCGGGGATGGATATTTGGCACCACCCTGGACTCCAAGACACAGTCTCT
CCTCATTGTGAACAACGCCACCAATGTCGTCATCAAAGTCTGTGAATTTCAATTTTGTAACGATCCCTTT
CTCGGGGTTTATTATCATAAGAATAACAAGTCTTGGATGGAGTCAGAGTTCCGCGTTTACAGTTCCGCTA
ACAACTGTACTTTTGAGTACGTTTCCCAACCATTTCTCATGGATCTTGAAGGGAAGCAAGGCAACTTCAA
GAATCTCCGCGAATTTGTGTTTAAGAATATAGACGGCTACTTCAAAATTTATAGCAAGCATACCCCGATA
AATCTGGTTCGGGATCTCCCTCAAGGCTTCTCCGCGTTGGAACCCCTCGTGGACTTGCCGATTGGCATCA
ACATCACCCGGTTCCAAACCCTTCTTGCCCTTCATCGAAGCTACCTCACGCCTGGCGACAGTAGTAGTGG
TTGGACAGCGGGCGCAGCAGCCTACTATGTGGGATATTTGCAACCACGCACCTTTCTTCTCAAATATAAC
GAAAACGGAACAATTACCGATGCCGTAGACTGTGCCCTCGATCCCCTGTCCGAAACTAAATGCACACTCA
AGTCCTTCACAGTTGAGAAAGGCATATACCAAACCAGTAACTTCCGCGTCCAACCCACCGAATCCATTGT
TCGATTCCCTAACATCACCAATTTGTGTCCTTTCGGTGAAGTATTTAATGCCACTCGATTTGCATCAGTT
TATGCCTGGAATCGCAAGCGAATATCAAATTGTGTTGCAGATTATAGTGTCCTGTATAATAGCGCATCAT
TCAGCACTTTTAAGTGTTATGGGGTCAGCCCTACGAAATTGAATGACTTGTGTTTTACCAACGTTTACGC
AGATTCTTTCGTCATACGCGGCGACGAAGTCCGACAGATTGCACCGGGGCAAACCGGAAAGATAGCAGAC
TATAATTATAAGTTGCCGGATGACTTCACCGGCTGCGTTATAGCATGGAACTCCAATAATCTCGATTCAA
AAGTCGGCGGCAACTATAATTATCTTTACCGCCTGTTTCGCAAGTCAAATCTGAAGCCCTTTGAACGTGA
CATCTCCACCGAAATTTATCAAGCTGGCAGCACCCCATGTAATGGAGTGGAAGGGTTTAACTGTTATTTT
CCCCTTCAATCATACGGATTTCAACCAACAAATGGGGTGGGCTATCAACCATATCGGGTGGTAGTCTTGA
GCTTTGAGCTGCTCCACGCACCGGCTACAGTTTGCGGACCGAAGAAAAGCACTAACCTGGTGAAGAATAA
ATGTGTGAACTTCAACTTTAATGGGCTCACCGGAACAGGGGTGCTGACAGAATCAAACAAGAAATTTCTC
CCTTTTCAACAATTTGGTAGAGACATTGCCGATACCACAGATGCCGTCCGCGATCCGCAAACACTGGAAA
TCCTCGATATAACACCCTGTAGCTTCGGCGGGGTCAGCGTGATAACTCCCGGAACGAACACATCCAACCA
AGTGGCTGTCCTGTATCAAGATGTCAACTGTACCGAAGTCCCTGTGGCGATACACGCCGACCAACTGACA
CCCACCTGGAGAGTCTACTCAACAGGTTCCAATGTCTTTCAAACTAGAGCGGGTTGTCTCATTGGCGCTG
AGCATGTCAATAATTCATACGAATGTGATATTCCTATTGGGGCAGGAATCTGTGCGTCTTATCAAACTCA
AACGAACTCACCACGGCGCGCTCGCTCAGTAGCCAGCCAGTCCATAATCGCCTATACCATGAGTCTCGGG
GCTGAGAACTCCGTGGCTTATTCAAACAATTCCATCGCAATCCCAACTAACTTTACCATTAGCGTTACCA
CGGAAATCTTGCCCGTCAGCATGACTAAGACGAGCGTAGACTGTACGATGTATATCTGTGGGGATTCCAC
CGAGTGTAGCAACCTCTTGCTTCAATACGGGTCTTTCTGTACTCAACTCAACCGAGCATTGACCGGAATT
GCGGTCGAACAAGACAAGAATACCCAAGAGGTGTTCGCACAAGTAAAGCAAATATACAAAACGCCGCCAA
TCAAAGATTTTGGCGGGTTTAATTTTAGCCAAATACTGCCAGACCCATCTAAGCCTTCAAAACGCAGCTT
TATCGAGGATCTGCTGTTCAACAAAGTTACGTTGGCTGACGCGGGTTTCATTAAGCAGTATGGGGATTGT
TTGGGAGACATTGCGGCCCGCGACCTTATCTGTGCTCAAAAATTCAATGGGTTGACAGTTCTGCCCCCTC
TGCTCACTGATGAGATGATTGCACAGTATACATCAGCATTGTTGGCAGGAACCATTACATCCGGCTGGAC
TTTTGGCGCGGGTGCGGCCCTTCAAATACCTTTCGCTATGCAAATGGCTTACAGATTCAATGGGATTGGT
GTCACGCAAAATGTATTGTATGAAAATCAGAAGCTGATCGCTAATCAATTTAACAGCGCGATTGGCAAGA
TCCAAGATTCACTGTCAAGCACAGCGTCCGCCCTCGGCAAACTCCAAGATGTTGTGAATCACAACGCCCA
GGCCCTGAATACCCTCGTGAAGCAACTGAGTTCTAACTTCGGCGCAATCTCCAGCGTCCTCAACGACATA
TTGTCCAGACTTGATAAGGTGGAAGCCGAGGTGCAAATTGATCGGCTCATCACAGGCAGGCTCCAGTCAC
TCCAAACTTATGTGACACAACAGTTGATCCGGGCTGCTGAGATACGAGCAAGCGCCAACCTGGCCGCCAC
TAAAATGTCAGAGTGCGTGCTCGGGCAGTCCAAACGGGTTGACTTTTGTGGCAAGGGCTATCACTTGATG
TCCTTCCCCCAATCCGCCCCACATGGAGTGGTCTTTCTCCACGTCACTTATGTCCCTGCTCAAGAGAAGA
ACTTTACGACAGCTCCAGCAATCTGTCACGATGGCAAAGCGCACTTTCCCAGGGAAGGCGTTTTCGTCAG
TAATGGCACGCATTGGTTTGTGACCCAAAGGAATTTCTATGAACCCCAAATCATAACCACTGACAATACA
TTTGTCTCAGGCAACTGTGATGTGGTCATTGGGATCGTGAACAACACGGTATATGATCCCCTGCAACCCG
AGTTGGATAGCTTCAAAGAGGAATTGGATAAATACTTTAAGAATCATACTTCACCCGATGTTGATCTCGG
GGACATATCAGGAATAAATGCAAGTGTCGTCAACATTCAGAAAGAGATTGATCGCCTTAATGAGGTCGCC
AAGAACTTGAATGAATCTTTGATCGACTTGCAAGAACTGGGCAAATACGAACAATATATTAAATGGCCCT
GGTACATTTGGTTGGGCTTTATCGCCGGACTTATAGCTATCGTTATGGTCACAATTATGTTGTGCTGTAT
GACTAGCTGTTGTTCCTGCTTGAAAGGATGTTGCAGTTGCGGATCTTGTTGTAAATAAAGGATCCTCTAG
AAGTTGTCTCCTCCTGCACTGACTGACTGATACAATCGATTTCTGGATCCGCAGGCCTAATCAACCTCTG
GATTACAAAATTTGTGAAAGATTGACTGGTATTCTTAACTATGTTGCTCCTTTTACGCTATGTGGATACG
CTGCTTTAATGCCTTTGTATCATGCTATTGCTTCCCGTATGGCTTTCATTTTCTCCTCCTTGTATAAATC
CTGGTTGCTGTCTCTTTATGAGGAGTTGTGGCCCGTTGTCAGGCAACGTGGCGTGGTGTGCACTGTGTTT
GCTGACGCAACCCCCACTGGTTGGGGCATTGCCACCACCTGTCAGCTCCTTTCCGGGACTTTCGCTTTCC
CCCTCCCTATTGCCACGGCGGAACTCATCGCCGCCTGCCTTGCCCGCTGCTGGACAGGGGCTCGGCTGTT
GGGCACTGACAATTCCGTGGTGTTGTCGGGGAAGCTGACGTCCTTTCCATGGCTGCTCGCCTGTGTTGCC
ACCTGGATTCTGCGCGGGACGTCCTTCTGCTACGTCCCTTCGGCCCTCAATCCAGCGGACCTTCCTTCCC
GCGGCCTGCTGCCGGCTCTGCGGCCTCTTCCGCGTCTTCGCCTTCGCCCTCAGACGAGTCGGATCTCCCT
TTGGGCCGCCTCCCCGCCTGTCTAGCTTGACTGACTGAGATACAGCGTACCTTCAGCTCACAGACATGAT
AAGATACATTGATGAGTTTGGACAAACCACAACTAGAATGCAGTGAAAAAAATGCTTTATTTGTGAAATT
TGTGATGCTATTGCTTTATTTGTAACCATTATAAGCTGCAATAAACAAGTTAACAACAACAATTGCATTC
ATTTTATGTTTCAGGTTCAGGGGGAGGTGTGGGAGGTTTTTTAAAGCAAGTAAAACCTCTACAAATGTGG
TATTGGCCCATCTCTATCGGTATCGTAGCATAACCCCTTGGGGCCTCTAAACGGGTCTTGAGGGGTTTTT
TGTGCCCCTCGGGCCGGATTGCTATCTACCGGCATTGGCGCAGAAAAAAATGCCTGATGCGACGCTGCGC
GTCTTATACTCCCACATATGCCAGATTCAGCAACGGATACGGCTTCCCCAACTTGCCCACTTCCATACGT
GTCCTCCTTACCAGAAATTTATCCTTAAGGTCGTCAGCTATCCTGCAGGCGATCTCTCGATTTCGATCAA
GACATTCCTTTAATGGTCTTTTCTGGACACCACTAGGGGTCAGAAGTAGTTCATCAAACTTTCTTCCCTC
CCTAATCTCATTGGTTACCTTGGGCTATCGAAACTTAATTAAGCGATCTGCATCTCAATTAGTCAGCAAC
CATAGTCCCGCCCCTAACTCCGCCCATCCCGCCCCTAACTCCGCCCAGTTCCGCCCATTCTCCGCCCCAT
CGCTGACTAATTTTTTTTATTTATGCAGAGGCCGAGGCCGCCTCGGCCTCTGAGCTATTCCAGAAGTAGT
GAGGAGGCTTTTTTGGAGGCCTAGGCTTTTGCAAAGGAGGTAGCCAACATGATTGAACAAGATGGATTGC
ACGCAGGTTCTCCCGCCGCTTGGGTGGAGAGGCTATTCGGCTATGACTGGGCACAACAGACAATCGGCTG
CTCTGATGCCGCCGTGTTCCGGCTGTCAGCGCAGGGGCGCCCGGTTCTTTTTGTCAAGACCGACCTGTCC
GGTGCCCTGAATGAACTCCAGGACGAGGCAGCGCGGCTATCGTGGCTGGCCACGACGGGCGTTCCTTGCG
CAGCTGTGCTCGACGTTGTCACTGAAGCGGGAAGGGACTGGCTGCTATTGGGCGAAGTGCCGGGGCAGGA
TCTCCTGTCATCTCACCTTGCTCCTGCCGAGAAAGTATCCATCATGGCTGATGCAATGCGGCGGCTGCAT
ACGCTTGATCCGGCTACCTGCCCATTCGACCACCAAGCGAAACATCGCATCGAGCGAGCACGTACTCGGA
TGGAAGCCGGTCTTGTCGATCAGGATGATCTGGACGAAGAGCATCAGGGGCTCGCGCCAGCCGAACTGTT
CGCCAGGCTCAAGGCGCGGATGCCCGACGGCGAGGATCTCGTCGTGACCCACGGCGATGCCTGCTTGCCG
AATATCATGGTGGAAAATGGCCGCTTTTCTGGATTCATCGACTGTGGCCGGCTGGGTGTGGCGGACCGCT
ATCAGGACATAGCGTTGGCTACCCGTGATATTGCTGAAGAGCTTGGCGGCGAATGGGCTGACCGCTTCCT
CGTGCTTTACGGTATCGCCGCTCCCGATTCGCAGCGCATCGCCTTCTATCGCCTTCTTGACGAGTTCTTC
TAGTATGTAAGCCCTGTGCCTTCTAGTTGCCAGCCATCTGTTGTTTGCCCCTCCCCCGTGCCTTCCTTGA
CCCTGGAAGGTGCCACTCCCACTGTCCTTTCCTAATAAAATGAGGAAATTGCATCGCATTGTCTGAGTAG
GTGTCATTCTATTCTGGGGGGTGGGGTGGGGCAGGACAGCAAGGGGGAGGATTGGGAAGACAATAGCAGG
CATGCTGGGGATGCGGTGGGCTCTATGGTTAATTAACCAGTCAAGTCAGCTACTTGGCGAGATCGACTTG
TCTGGGTTTCGACTACGCTCAGAATTGCGTCAGTCAAGTTCGATCTGGTCCTTGCTATTGCACCCGTTCT
CCGATTACGAGTTTCATTTAAATCATGTGAGCAAAAGGCCAGCAAAAGGCCAGGAACCGTAAAAAGGCCG
CGTTGCTGGCGTTTTTCCATAGGCTCCGCCCCCCTGACGAGCATCACAAAAATCGACGCTCAAGTCAGAG
GTGGCGAAACCCGACAGGACTATAAAGATACCAGGCGTTTCCCCCTGGAAGCTCCCTCGTGCGCTCTCCT
GTTCCGACCCTGCCGCTTACCGGATACCTGTCCGCCTTTCTCCCTTCGGGAAGCGTGGCGCTTTCTCATA
GCTCACGCTGTAGGTATCTCAGTTCGGTGTAGGTCGTTCGCTCCAAGCTGGGCTGTGTGCACGAACCCCC
CGTTCAGCCCGACCGCTGCGCCTTATCCGGTAACTATCGTCTTGAGTCCAACCCGGTAAGACACGACTTA
TCGCCACTGGCAGCAGCCACTGGTAACAGGATTAGCAGAGCGAGGTATGTAGGCGGTGCTACAGAGTTCT
TGAAGTGGTGGCCTAACTACGGCTACACTAGAAGAACAGTATTTGGTATCTGCGCTCTGCTGAAGCCAGT
TACCTTCGGAAAAAGAGTTGGTAGCTCTTGATCCGGCAAACAAACCACCGCTGGTAGCGGTGGTTTTTTT
GTTTGCAAGCAGCAGATTACGCGCAGAAAAAAAGGATCTCAAGAAGATCCTTTGATCTTTTCTACGGGGT
CTGACGCTCAGTGGAACGAAAACTCACGTTAAGGGATTTTGGTCATGAGATTATCAAAAAGGATCTTCAC
CTAGATCCTTTTAAATTAAAAATGAAGTTTTAAATCAATCTAAAGTATATATGAGTAAACTTGGTCTGAC
AGTTACCAATGCTTAATCAGTGAGGCACCTATCTCAGCGATCTGTCTATTTCGTTCATCCATAGTTGCAT
TTAAATTTCCGAACTCTCCAAGGCCCTCGTCGGAAAATCTTCAAACCTTTCGTCCGATCCATCTTGCAGG
CTACCTCTCGAACGAACTATCGCAAGTCTCTTGGCCGGCCTTGCGCCTTGGCTATTGCTTGGCAGCGCCT
ATCGCCAGGTATTACTCCAATCCCGAATATCCGAGATCGGGATCACCCGAGAGAAGTTCAACCTACATCC
TCAATCCCGATCTATCCGAGATCCGAGGAATATCGAAATCGGGGCGCGCCTGGTGTACCGAGAACGATCC
TCTCAGTGCGAGTCTCGACGATCCATATCGTTGCTTGGCAGTCAGCCAGTCGGAATCCAGCTTGGGACCC
AGGAAGTCCAATCGTCAGATATTGTACTCAAGCCTGGTCACGGCAGCGTACCGATCTGTTTAAACCTAGA
TATTGATAGTCTGATCGGTCAACGTATAATCGAGTCCTAGCTTTTGCAAACATCTATCAAGAGACAGGAT
CAGCAGGAGGCTTTCGCATGAGTATTCAACATTTCCGTGTCGCCCTTATTCCCTTTTTTGCGGCATTTTG
CCTTCCTGTTTTTGCTCACCCAGAAACGCTGGTGAAAGTAAAAGATGCTGAAGATCAGTTGGGTGCGCGA
GTGGGTTACATCGAACTGGATCTCAACAGCGGTAAGATCCTTGAGAGTTTTCGCCCCGAAGAACGCTTTC
CAATGATGAGCACTTTTAAAGTTCTGCTATGTGGCGCGGTATTATCCCGTATTGACGCCGGGCAAGAGCA
ACTCGGTCGCCGCATACACTATTCTCAGAATGACTTGGTTGAGTATTCACCAGTCACAGAAAAGCATCTT
ACGGATGGCATGACAGTAAGAGAATTATGCAGTGCTGCCATAACCATGAGTGATAACACTGCGGCCAACT
TACTTCTGACAACGATTGGAGGACCGAAGGAGCTAACCGCTTTTTTGCACAACATGGGGGATCATGTAAC
TCGCCTTGATCGTTGGGAACCGGAGCTGAATGAAGCCATACCAAACGACGAGCGTGACACCACGATGCCT
GTAGCAATGGCAACAACCTTGCGTAAACTATTAACTGGCGAACTACTTACTCTAGCTTCCCGGCAACAGT
TGATAGACTGGATGGAGGCGGATAAAGTTGCAGGACCACTTCTGCGCTCGGCCCTTCCGGCTGGCTGGTT
TATTGCTGATAAATCTGGAGCCGGTGAGCGTGGGTCTCGCGGTATCATTGCAGCACTGGGGCCAGATGGT
AAGCCCTCCCGTATCGTAGTTATCTACACGACGGGGAGTCAGGCAACTATGGATGAACGAAATAGACAGA
TCGCTGAGATAGGTGCCTCACTGATTAAGCATTGGTAACCGATTCTAGGTGCATTGGCGCAGAAAAAAAT
GCCTGATGCGACGCTGCGCGTCTTATACTCCCACATATGCCAGATTCAGCAACGGATACGGCTTCCCCAA
CTTGCCCACTTCCATACGTGTCCTCCTTACCAGAAATTTATCCTTAAGATCCCGAATCGTTTAAACTCGA
CTCTGGCTCTATCGAATCTCCGTCGTTTCGAGCTTACGCGAACAGCCGTGGCGCTCATTTGCTCGTCGGG
CATCGAATCTCGTCAGCTATCGTCAGCTTACCTTTTTGGCAGCGATCGCGGCTCCCGACATCTTGGACCA
TTAGCTCCACAGGTATCTTCTTCCCTCTAGTGGTCATAACAGCAGCTTCAGCTACCTCTCAATTCAAAAA
ACCCCTCAAGACCCGTTTAGAGGCCCCAAGGGGTTATGCTATCAATCGTTGCGTTACACACACAAAAAAC
CAACACACATCCATCTTCGATGGATAGCGATTTTATTATCTAACTGCTGATCGAGTGTAGCCAGATCTAG
TAATCAATTACGGGGTCATTAGTTCATAGCCCATATATGGAGTTCCGCGTTACATAACTTACGGTAAATG
GCCCGCCTGGCTGACCGCCCAACGACCCCCGCCCATTGACGTCAATAATGACGTATGTTCCCATAGTAAC
GCCAATAGGGACTTTCCATTGACGTCAATGGGTGGAGTATTTACGGTAAACTGCCCACTTGGCAGTACAT
CAAGTGTATCATATGCCAAGTACGCCCCCTATTGACGTCAATGACGGTAAATGGCCCGCCTGGCATTATG
CCCAGTACATGACCTTATGGGACTTTCCTACTTGGCAGTACATCTACGTATTAGTCATCGCTATTACCAT
GCTGATGCGGTTTTGGCAGTACATCAATGGGCGTGGATAGCGGTTTGACTCACGGGGATTTCCAAGTCTC
CACCCCATTGACGTCAATGGGAGTTTGTTTTGGCACCAAAATCAACGGGACTTTCCAAAATGTCGTAACA
ACTCCGCCCCATTGACGCAAATGGGCGGTAGGCGTGTACGGTGGGAGGTCTATATAAGCAGAGCTGGTTT
AGTGAACCGTCAGATCGCCTGGAGACGCCATCCACGCTGTTTTGACCTCCATAGAAGACACCGGGACCGA
TCCAGCCTCCCCTCGAAGCTTACATGTGGTACCGAGCTCGGATCCTGAGAACTTCAGGGTGAGTCTATGG
GACCCTTGATGTTTTCTTTCCCCTTCTTTTCTATGGTTAAGTTCATGTCATAGGAAGGGGAGAAGTAACA
GGGTACACATATTGACCAAATCAGGGTAATTTTGCATTTGTAATTTTAAAAAATGCTTTCTTCTTTTAAT
ATACTTTTTTGTTTATCTTATTTCTAATACTTTCCCTAATCTCTTTCTTTCAGGGCAATAATGATACAAT
GTATCATGCCTCTTTGCACCATTCTAAAGAATAACAGTGATAATTTCTGGGTTAAGGCAATAGCAATATT
TCTGCATATAAATATTTCTGCATATAAATTGTAACTGATGTAAGAGGTTTCATATTGCTAATAGCAGCTA
CAATCCAGCTACCATTCTGCTTTTATTTTATGGTTGGGATAAGGCTGGATTATTCTGAGTCCAAGCTAGG
CCCTTTTGCTAATCATGTTCATACCTCTTATCTTCCTCCCACAGCTCCTGGGCAACGTGCTGGTCTGTGT
GCTGGCCCATCACTTTGGCAAAGGCGGCCGCC
Features (pLannotate 1.2.2; 21 found; start..end, strand, type, name):
      1..3765    +  CDS            S: SPIKE_SARS2 - Experimental evidence at protein level: Swiss-Prot protein existence level 1. [Spike glycoprotein]: May down-regulate host tetherin (BST2) by lysosomal degradation, thereby counteracting its antiviral activity. From Severe acute respiratory syndrome coronavirus 2 (2019-nCoV) (SARS-CoV-2).
   3839..4427    +  misc_feature   WPRE: woodchuck hepatitis virus posttranscriptional regulatory element
   4480..4601    -  polyA_signal   SV40 poly(A) signal: SV40 polyadenylation signal
   4624..4693    -  CDS            large T antigen (fragment): large T antigen from SV40 (simian virus 40)
   4716..4762    +  terminator     T7 terminator: transcription terminator for bacteriophage T7 RNA polymerase
   4792..4928    +  terminator     rrnG terminator: transcription terminator from the E. coli ribosomal RNA rrnG operon (Albrechtsen et al., 1991)
   4973..5044    +  misc_feature   3' β-globin insulator: insulator downstream of the human β-globin locus (Farrell et al., 2002)
   5089..5285    +  promoter       SV40 promoter: SV40 early promoter
   5299..6090    +  CDS            neo: KKA2_KLEPN - Also known as kan, nptII. Experimental evidence at protein level: Swiss-Prot protein existence level 1. Resistance to kanamycin, neomycin, paromomycin, ribostamycin, butirosin and gentamicin B. From Klebsiella pneumoniae.
   6104..6328    +  polyA_signal   bGH poly(A) signal: bovine growth hormone polyadenylation signal
   6524..7112    -  rep_origin     ori: high-copy-number ColE1/pMB1/pBR322/pUC origin of replication
   7284..7348    -  CDS            bla(M) (fragment): β-lactamase lacking the signal sequence; bla(M); allows cytosolic expression of β-lactamase
   7858..8718    +  CDS            AmpR: β-lactamase; bla; confers resistance to ampicillin, carbenicillin, and related antibiotics
   8731..8867    +  terminator     rrnG terminator: transcription terminator from the E. coli ribosomal RNA rrnG operon (Albrechtsen et al., 1991)
   9019..9090    +  misc_feature   5' β-globin insulator: insulator upstream of the human β-globin locus (Farrell et al., 2002)
   9095..9141    -  terminator     T7 terminator: transcription terminator for bacteriophage T7 RNA polymerase
   9159..9207    -  polyA_signal   poly(A) signal: synthetic polyadenylation signal
   9288..9591    +  enhancer       CMV enhancer: human cytomegalovirus immediate early enhancer
   9664..9681    -  promoter       CMV promoter (fragment): human cytomegalovirus (CMV) immediate early promoter
   9744..9795    +  promoter       CMVd2 promoter: truncated human cytomegalovirus (CMV) immediate early promoter that yields moderately reduced expression relative to the full-length promoter
   9929..10404   +  intron         β-globin intron: internally truncated intron from human β-globin
