[The description below was written by a language model from this plasmid's Addgene catalogue record and pLannotate feature annotations shown in this document.]
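Description:
pTwist-SARS-CoV-2 Spike-deltaC18 Q954H (CAC) is a 10,462 nt mammalian expression plasmid built on the commercial pTwist-CMV-BetaGlobin-WPRE-Neo backbone. It supplies a mutant SARS-CoV-2 spike glycoprotein for pseudovirus production. It is maintained in E. coli as a high-copy plasmid through a ColE1/pUC-type origin and selected with ampicillin via the AmpR β-lactamase gene. A separate SV40 early promoter–neo–bGH poly(A) cassette could allow G418 selection in mammalian cells, although pseudotyping normally relies on transient transfection.

The payload is a 3,765 nt spike open reading frame carrying the Q954H substitution. The "(CAC)" in the name presumably denotes the histidine codon used, though the record does not say so. The "deltaC18" designation indicates removal of the last 18 residues of the cytoplasmic tail, a truncation commonly used to improve spike incorporation into pseudotyped particles. The ORF length is consistent with such a truncated protein.

The catalogue lists the promoter as CAG, but the feature table and the backbone name point instead to a CMV enhancer and CMV promoter elements followed by a truncated human β-globin intron. No chicken β-actin promoter is annotated, so this discrepancy should be noted. Downstream of the ORF, a WPRE enhances transcript stability and expression. An SV40 poly(A) signal follows, although it is annotated on the reverse strand. β-globin insulators and T7, rrnG and synthetic poly(A) terminators flank the expression unit, isolating it from the rest of the backbone.

The plasmid is meant to be co-transfected with packaging and reporter constructs to make spike-pseudotyped virions. In the associated work these were used to test how individual spike mutations affect escape from vaccine-induced neutralizing antibodies.
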