Addgene plasmid #212484: pTwist-SARS-CoV-2 Spike-deltaC18 Q954H (CAC)
Purpose: Encodes SARS-CoV-2 spike Q954H for pseudovirus production
Depositing lab: Alejandro Balazs. Depositing organization: Massachusetts General Hospital. Publication: Ongoing evolution of SARS-CoV-2 drives escape from mRNA vaccine-induced humoral immunity. Roederer AL, Cao Y, Denis KS, Sheehan ML, Li CJ, Lam EC, Gregory DJ, Poznansky MC, Iafrate AJ, Canaday DH, Gravenstein S, Garcia-Beltran WF, Balazs AB. medRxiv [Preprint]. 2024 Mar 7:2024.03.05.24303815. doi: 10.1101/2024.03.05.24303815. PubMed 38496628.
Backbone
  Vector backbone: pTwist-CMV-BetaGlobin-WPRE-Neo
  Backbone manufacturer: Twist
  Vector type: Mammalian Expression
Growth in bacteria
  Bacterial resistance: Ampicillin, 100 μg/mL
  Growth temperature: 37°C
  Growth strain: DH5alpha
  Copy number: High Copy
Gene/Insert
  Gene/Insert name: SARS-CoV-2 Spike Q954H
  Species: Severe acute respiratory syndrome coronavirus 2
  Mutation: Q954H
  Entrez Gene: S (a.k.a. GU280_gp02, spike glycoprotein)
  Promoter: CAG
  Cloning method: Ligation Independent Cloning
Terms and licenses: Academic/Nonprofit Terms; Industry Terms: Not Available to Industry
Depositor comments: Please visit https://www.medrxiv.org/content/10.1101/2024.03.05.24303815v1 for medRxiv preprint.
How to cite: pTwist-SARS-CoV-2 Spike-deltaC18 Q954H (CAC) was a gift from Alejandro Balazs (Addgene plasmid # 212484 ; http://n2t.net/addgene:212484 ; RRID:Addgene_212484)
